>Addgene plasmid #89725 | His8-TEV-PseH | addgene full sequence | sequence record 205276 | Addgene NGS Result
TAATACGACTCACTATAGGGGAATTGTGAGCGGATAACAATTCCCCTCTAGAAATAATTTTGTTTAACTT
TAAGAAGGAGATATACATATGCACCATCAGCATCATCATCATCACGAAAATCTGTATTTTCAGAGCGGAT
CCATGATAAAACTTAAAAATTTCGCAGAACTTAATTCTCAAGAAATAAAGCTGATTTTTAAATGGCGCAA
TCACCCCGATATCAGTCAATTTATGAAAACAAAACATATTGATTTTGAAGAACATTTAAGATTTATAAGA
AACTTACATCAAGATTCTAATAAAAAATATTTTTTAGTTTTTCAAGATGAACAGATTATCGGTGTAATTG
ATTTTGTCAATATCACAACTAAATCTTGCGAATTTGGACTTTATGCAATACCTGATTTAAAAGGCGTAGG
ACAAGTTTTAATGAATGAAATCAAAAAATACGCCTTTGAAATTTTAAAAGTAGATACTCTTAAAGCTTAT
GTTTTTAAAGACAATCACAAAGCCTTAAAATTATATCAACAAAATCATTTTACTATTTATGATGAAGATA
AAGATTTCTACTATGTTTGCTTAAAGCAATCTCACTGCAAAGCCTTGCCTAGCTAACTCGAGCACCACCA
CCACCACCACTGAGATCCGGCTGCTAACAAAGCCCGAAAGGAAGCTGAGTTGGCTGCTGCCACCGCTGAG
CAATAACTAGCATAACCCCTTGGGGCCTCTAAACGGGTCTTGAGGGGTTTTTTGCTGAAAGGAGGAACTA
TATCCGGATTGGCGAATGGG
[124 nt withheld, positions 791-914]
C
[91 nt withheld, positions 916-1006]
A
[49 nt withheld, positions 1008-1056]
CCTTTGACGTTGGAGTCCACGTTCTTT
[37 nt withheld, positions 1084-1120]
ACCCTATCTCGGTCTATTCTTTTGATTTATAAGGGATTTTGCCGATTTCGGCCTATTGGTTAAAAAATGA
GCTGATTTAACAAAAATTTAACGCGAATTTTAACAAAATATTAACGCTTACAATTTAGGTGGCACTTTTC
GGGGAAATGTGCGCGGAACCCCTATTTGTTTATTTTTCTAAATACATTCAAATATGTATCCGCTCATGAA
TTAATTCTTAGAAAAACTCATCGAGCATCAAATGAAACTGCAATTTATTCATATCAGGATTATCAATACC
ATATTTTTGAAAAAGCCGTTTCTGTAATGAAGGAGAAAACTCACCGAGGCAGTTCCATAGGATGGCAAGA
TCCTGGTATCGGTCTGCGATTCCGACTCGTCCAACATCAATACAACCTATTAATTTCCCCTCGTCAAAAA
TAAGGTTATCAAGTGAGAAATCACCATGAGTGACGACTGAATCCGGTGAGAATGGCAAAAGTTTATGCAT
TTCTTTCCAGACTTGTTCAACAGGCCAGCCATTACGCTCGTCATCAAAATCACTCGCATCAACCAAACCG
TTATTCATTCGTGATTGCGCCTGAGCGAGACGAAATACGCGATCGCTGTTAAAAGGACAATTACAAACAG
GAATCGAATGCAACCGGCGCAGGAACACTGCCAGCGCATCAACAATATTTTCACCTGAATCAGGATATTC
TTCTAATACCTGGAATGCTGTTTTCCCGGGGATCGCAGTGGTGAGTAACCATGCATCATCAGGAGTACGG
ATAAAATGCTTGATGGTCGGAAGAGGCATAAATTCCGTCAGCCAGTTTAGTCTGACCATCTCATCTGTAA
CATCATTGGCAACGCTACCTTTGCCATGTTTCAGAAACAACTCTGGCGCATCGGGCTTCCCATACAATCG
ATAGATTGTCGCACCTGATTGCCCGACATTATCGCGAGCCCATTTATACCCATATAAATCAGCATCCATG
TTGGAATTTAATCGCGGCCTAGAGCAAGACGTTTCCCGTTGAATATGGCTCATAACACCCCTTGTATTAC
TGTTTATGTAAGCAGACAGTTTTATTGTTCATGACCAAAATCCCTTAACGTGAGTTTTCGTTCCACTGAG
CGTCAGACCCCGTAGAAAAGATCAAAGGATCTTCTTGAGATCCTTTTTTTCTGCGCGTAATCTGCTGCTT
GCAAACAAAAAAACCACCGCTACCAGCGGTGGTTTGTTTGCCGGATCAAGAGCTACCAACTCTTTTTCCG
AAGGTAACTGGCTTCAGCAGAGCGCAGATACCAAATACTGTCCTTCTAGTGTAGCCGTAGTTAGGCCACC
ACTTCAAGAACTCTGTAGCACCGCCTACATACCTCGCTCTGCTAATCCTGTTACCAGTGGCTGCTGCCAG
TGGCGATAAGTCGTGTCTTACCGGGTTGGACTCAAGACGATAGTTACCGGATAAGGCGCAGCGGTCGGGC
TGAACGGGGGGTTCGTGCACACAGCCCAGCTTGGAGCGAACGACCTACACCGAACTGAGATACCTACAGC
GTGAGCTATGAGAAAGCGCCACGCTTCCCGAAGGGAGAAAGGCGGACAGGTATCCGGTAAGCGGCAGGGT
CGGAACAGGAGAGCGCACGAGGGAGCTTCCAGGGGGAAACGCCTGGTATCTTTATAGTCCTGTCGGGTTT
CGCCACCTCTGACTTGAGCGTCGATTTTTGTGATGCTCGTCAGGGGGGCGGAGCCTATGGAAAAACGCCA
GCAACGCGGCCTTTTTACGGTTCCTGGCCTTTTGCTGGCCTTTTGCTCACATGTTCTTTCCTGCGTTATC
CCCTGATTCTGTGGATAACCGTATTACCGCCTTTGAGTGAGCTGATACCGCTCGCCGCAGCCGAACGACC
GAGCGCAGCGAGTCAGTGAGCGAGGAAGCGGAAGAGCGCCTGATGCGGTATTTTCTCCTTACGCATCTGT
GCGGTATTTCACACCGCAATGGTGCACTCTCAGTACAATCTGCTCTGATGCCGCATAGTTAAGCCAGTAT
ACACTCCGCTATCGCTACGTGACTGGGTCATGGCTGCGCCCCGACACCCGCCAACACCCGCTGACGCGCC
CTGACGGGCTTGTCTGCTCCCGGCATCCGCTTACAGACAAGCTGTGACCGTCTCCGGGAGCTGCATGTGT
CAGAGGTTTTCACCGTCATCACCGAAACGCGCGAGGCAGCTGCGGTAAAGCTCATCAGCGTGGTCGTGAA
GCGATTCACAGATGTCTGCCTGTTCATCCGCGTCCAGCTCGTTGAGTTTCTCCAGAAGCGTTAATGTCTG
GCTTCTGATAAAGCGGGCCATGTTAAGGGCGGTTTTTTCCTGTTTGGTCACTGATGCCTCCGTGTAAGGG
GGATTTCTGTTCATGGGGGTAATGATACCGATGAAACGAGAGAGGATGCTCACGATACGGGTTACTGATG
ATGAACATGCCCGGTTACTGGAACGTTGTGAGGGTAAACAACTGGCGGTATGGATGCGGCGGGACCAGAG
AAAAATCACTCAGGGTCAATGCCAGCGCTTCGTTAATACAGATGTAGGTGTTCCACAGGGTAGCCAGCAG
CATCCTGCGATGCAGATCCGGAACATAATGGTGCAGGGCGCTGACTTCCGCGTTTCCAGACTTTACGAAA
CACGGAAACCGAAGACCATTCATGTTGTTGCTCAGGTCGCAGACGTTTTGCAGCAGCAGTCGCTTCACGT
TCGCTCGCGTATCGGTGATTCATTCTGCTAACCAGTAAGGCAACCCCGCCAGCCTAGCCGGGTCCTCAAC
GACAGGAGCACGATCATGCGCACCCGTGGGGCCGCCATGCCGGCGATAATGGCCTGCTTCTCGCCGAAAC
GTTTGGTGGCGGGACCAGTGACGAAGGCTTGAGCGAGGGCGTGCAAGATTCCGAATACCGCAAGCGACAG
GCCGATCATCGTCGCGCTCCAGCGAAAGCGGTCCTCGCCGAAAATGACCCAGAGCGCTGCCGGCACCTGT
CCTACGAGTTGCATGATAAAGAAGACAGTCATAAGTGCGGCGACGATAGTCATGCCCCGCGCCCACCGGA
AGGAGCTGACTGGGTTGAAGGCTCTCAAGGGCATCGGTCGAGATCCCGGTGCCTAATGAGTGAGCTAACT
TACATTAATTGCGTTGCGCTCACTGCCCGCTTTCCAGTCGGGAAACCTGTCGTGCCAGCTGCATTAATGA
ATCGGCCAACGCGCGGGGAGAGGCGGTTTGCGTATTGGGCGCCAGGGTGGTTTTTCTTTTCACCAGTGAG
ACGGGCAACAGCTGATTGCCCTTCACCGCCTGGCCCTGAGAGAGTTGCAGCAAGCGGTCCACGCTGGTTT
GCCCCAGCAGGCGAAAATCCTGTTTGATGGTGGTTAACGGCGGGATATAACATGAGCTGTCTTCGGTATC
GTCGTATCCCACTACCGAGATGTCCGCACCAACGCGCAGCCCGGACTCGGTAATGGCGCGCATTGCGCCC
AGCGCCATCTGATCGTTGGCAACCAGCATCGCAGTGGGAACGATGCCCTCATTCAGCATTTGCATGGTTT
GTTGAAAACCGGACATGGCACTCCAGTCGCCTTCCCGTTCCGCTATCGGCTGAATTTGATTGCGAGTGAG
ATATTTATGCCAGCCAGCCAGACGCAGACGCGCCGAGACAGAACTTAATGGGCCCGCTAACAGCGCGATT
TGCTGGTGACCCAATGCGACCAGATGCTCCACGCCCAGTCGCGTACCGTCTTCATGGGAGAAAATAATAC
TGTTGATGGGTGTCTGGTCAGAGACATCAAGAAATAACGCCGGAACATTAGTGCAGGCAGCTTCCACAGC
AATGGCATCCTGGTCATCCAGCGGATAGTTAATGATCAGCCCACTGACGCGTTGCGCGAGAAGATTGTGC
ACCGCCGCTTTACAGGCTTCGACGCCGCTTCGTTCTACCATCGACACCACCACGCTGGCACCCAGTTGAT
CGGCGCGAGATTTAATCGCCGCGACAATTTGCGACGGCGCGTGCAGGGCCAGACTGGAGGTGGCAACGCC
AATCAGCAACGACTGTTTGCCCGCCAGTTGTTGTGCCACGCGGTTGGGAATGTAATTCAGCTCCGCCATC
GCCGCTTCCACTTTTTCCCGCGTTTTCGCAGAAACGTGGCTGGCCTGGTTCACCACGCGGGAAACGGTCT
GATAAGAGACACCGGCATACTCTGCGACATCGTATAACGTTACTGGTTTCACATTCACCACCCTGAATTG
ACTCTCTTCCGGGCGCTATCATGCCATACCGCGAAAGGTTTTGCGCCATTCGATGGTGTCCGGGATCTCG
ACGCTCTCCCTTATGCGACTCCTGCATTAGGAAGCAGCCCAGTAGTAGGTTGAGGCCGTTGAGCACCGCC
GCCGCAAGGAATGGTGCATGCAAGGAGATGGCGCCCAACAGTCCCCCGGCCACGGGGCCTGCCACCATAC
CCACGCCGAAACAAGCGCTCATGAGCCCGAAGTGGCGAGCCCGATCTTCCCCATCGGTGATGTCGGCGAT
ATAGGCGCCAGCAACCGCACCTGTGGCGCCGGTGATGCCGGCCACGATGCGTCCGGCGTAGAGGATCGAG
ATCGATCTCGATCCCGCGAAAT
Features (pLannotate 1.2.2; 19 found; start..end, strand, type, name):
      1..19      +  promoter       T7 promoter: promoter for bacteriophage T7 RNA polymerase
     20..44      +  protein_bind   lac operator: The lac repressor binds to the lac operator to inhibit transcription in E. coli. This inhibition can be relieved by adding lactose or isopropyl-β-D-thiogalactopyranoside (IPTG). lac repressor encoded by lacI
     59..81      +  RBS            RBS: efficient ribosome binding site from bacteriophage T7 gene 10 (Olins and Rangwala, 1989)
    143..613     +  CDS            pseH: PSEH_CAMJE - Protein inferred from homology: Swiss-Prot protein existence level 3. Catalyzes the third step in the biosynthesis of pseudaminic acid, a sialic-acid-like sugar that is used to modify flagellin. Mediates N-4 acetylation of UDP-4-amino-4,6-dideoxy-beta-L-AltNAc to form UDP-2,4-diacetamido-2,4,6-trideoxy-beta-L-altropyranose (By similarity). From Campylobacter jejuni subsp. jejuni serotype O:2 (strain ATCC 700819 / NCTC 11168).
    623..640     +  CDS            9xHis (fragment): 9xHis affinity tag
    650..699     +  CDS            SET1 (fragment): solubility-enhancement tag derived from T7 phage gene 10B
    707..754     +  terminator     T7 terminator: transcription terminator for bacteriophage T7 RNA polymerase
    791..1219    +  rep_origin     f1 ori (sequence partly withheld): f1 bacteriophage origin of replication; arrow indicates direction of (+) strand synthesis
   1272..1329    +  promoter       AmpR promoter (fragment): bla
   1338..2153    -  CDS            KanR: aminoglycoside phosphotransferase; aph(3')-Ia; confers resistance to kanamycin in bacteria or G418 (Geneticin®) in eukaryotes
   2275..2863    +  rep_origin     ori: high-copy-number ColE1/pMB1/pBR322/pUC origin of replication
   3049..3188    -  misc_feature   bom: basis of mobility region from pBR322
   3290..3481    -  CDS            rop: Rop protein, which maintains plasmids at low copy number; rop
   3498..3878    +  CDS            YPB1_ECOLX: Protein predicted: Swiss-Prot protein existence level 4. From Escherichia coli.
   3950..4241    -  CDS            TcR (fragment): tetracycline efflux protein; tet; confers resistance to tetracycline
   4256..4277    -  protein_bind   CAP binding site: CAP binding activates transcription in the presence of cAMP. E. coli catabolite activator protein
   4290..5372    -  CDS            lacI: lac repressor; lacI; The lac repressor binds to the lac operator to inhibit transcription in E. coli. This inhibition can be relieved by adding lactose or isopropyl-β-D-thiogalactopyranoside (IPTG).
   5373..5450    -  promoter       lacI promoter: lacI
   5458..5737    -  CDS            TcR (fragment): tetracycline efflux protein; tet; confers resistance to tetracycline
