[The description below was written by a language model from this plasmid's Addgene catalogue record and pLannotate feature annotations shown in this document.]
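Description:
His8-TEV-PseH is a bacterial expression plasmid built on the pET30b(+) backbone for producing the Campylobacter jejuni enzyme PseH (Cj1313) in E. coli. The backbone carries a ColE1/pBR322-type origin together with the bom region and the rop gene, which restrains copy number, plus an f1 origin for single-stranded DNA production. Selection is by kanamycin through an aminoglycoside phosphotransferase gene. A lacI cassette with its own promoter supplies lac repressor. Short tetracycline-resistance fragments and a predicted E. coli ORF in the annotation are non-functional remnants of pBR322-derived backbone sequence.

The roughly 470 bp pseH coding sequence was cloned between BamHI and XhoI, downstream of a T7 promoter, lac operator and the phage T7 gene 10 ribosome binding site, and upstream of the T7 terminator. Transcription therefore depends on T7 RNA polymerase supplied by the host and is induced with IPTG. According to the catalogue entry, the backbone was modified so the protein carries an N-terminal histidine tag (two His, a Gln, then five His) followed by a TEV protease site, allowing metal-affinity purification and tag removal. The feature table does not annotate these elements separately, but the gap between the RBS and the start of pseH would accommodate them. A His-tag fragment annotated after the insert is the vector's own C-terminal tag sequence; whether it is translated is not stated. The sequenced record (5,762 nt) is slightly shorter than the listed total size of 5,874 bp.

PseH is an acetyltransferase that catalyses the third step of pseudaminic acid biosynthesis, N-4 acetylation of a UDP-4-amino sugar intermediate. The associated work concerns chemoenzymatic synthesis of prokaryote-specific UDP-sugars, for which the purified enzyme would be used.
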