Addgene plasmid #89725: His8-TEV-PseH
Purpose: Expresses PseH from C. jejuni with an N-terminal 2xHis Gln 5x His feature, followed by the TEV cleavage site
Depositing lab: Barbara Imperiali. Depositing organization: Massachusetts Institute of Technology. Publication: Chemoenzymatic Synthesis and Applications of Prokaryote-Specific UDP-Sugars. Zamora CY, Schocker NS, Chang MM, Imperiali B. Methods Enzymol. 2017;597:145-186. doi: 10.1016/bs.mie.2017.06.003. Epub 2017 Jul 5. PubMed 28935101.
Backbone
  Vector backbone: pET30b (+)
  Backbone manufacturer: EMB Biosciences
  Backbone size w/o insert (bp): 5400
  Total vector size (bp): 5874
  Modifications to backbone: Incorporation of N-terminal OctaHis tag and TEV cleavage site before insert
  Vector type: Bacterial Expression
Growth in bacteria
  Bacterial resistance: Kanamycin, 50 μg/mL
  Growth temperature: 37°C
  Growth strain: DH5alpha
  Copy number: Unknown
Gene/Insert
  Gene/Insert name: PseH
  Species: Campylobacter jejuni
  Insert size (bp): 474
  GenBank ID: 905605
  Entrez Gene: pseH (a.k.a. Cj1313)
  Tag / fusion protein: 2xHis Gln 5xHis (N terminal on backbone); TEV (N terminal on backbone)
  Cloning method: Restriction Enzyme; 5′ cloning site BamHI (unknown if destroyed); 3′ cloning site XhoI (unknown if destroyed)
  Sequencing primers: 5′ TTGATAAAACTTAAAAATTTCGCAGAACTTAATTCTCAAGAA; 3′ TTAGCTAGGCAAGGCTTTGCAGTGAGATTGCTTTAAGC
Terms and licenses: Academic/Nonprofit Terms; Industry Terms: Not Available to Industry
How to cite: His8-TEV-PseH was a gift from Barbara Imperiali (Addgene plasmid # 89725 ; http://n2t.net/addgene:89725 ; RRID:Addgene_89725)
